Addgene plasmid #174999: pMSR:MSMEG_1350:Dendra
Purpose: C-term fluorescent fusion
Depositing lab: Keith Derbyshire & Joseph Wade. Depositing organization: Wadsworth Center, New York State Department of Health. Publication: A Mycobacterial Systems Resource for the Research Community. Judd JA, Canestrari J, Clark R, Joseph A, Lapierre P, Lasek-Nesselquist E, Mir M, Palumbo M, Smith C, Stone M, Upadhyay A, Wirth SE, Dedrick RM, Meier CG, Russell DA, Dills A, Dove E, Kester J, Wolf ID, Zhu J, Rubin ER, Fortune S, Hatfull GF, Gray TA, Wade JT, Derbyshire KM. mBio. 2021 Mar 2;12(2). pii: mBio.02401-20. doi: 10.1128/mBio.02401-20. PubMed 33653882.
Backbone
  Vector backbone: pMSR:Dendra
  Vector type: Bacterial Expression ; Integrating Mycobacterial Expression Vector attL5. T7 expression in E. coli
Growth in bacteria
  Bacterial resistance: Apramycin, 25 μg/mL
  Growth temperature: 37°C
  Growth strain: DH5alpha
  Copy number: High Copy
Gene/Insert
  Gene/Insert name: MSMEG_1350
  Species: M. smegmatis
  Promoter: pmycTetO
  Tag / fusion protein: Gly-Ala Linker/Dendra2/1x Flag Tag (C terminal on insert)
  Cloning method: Ligation Independent Cloning
  Sequencing primers: 5′ TGATAGAGTTTGTCCTCCCTATCAG; 3′ TCCATATGCACCTTGACACG
Resource information
  A portion of this plasmid was derived from a plasmid made by: CP000480.1
Terms and licenses: Academic/Nonprofit Terms; Industry Terms: Not Available to Industry
Depositor comments: 5' cloning site: AseI (destroyed), 3' cloning site: HindIII (not destroyed)
How to cite: pMSR:MSMEG_1350:Dendra was a gift from Keith Derbyshire & Joseph Wade (Addgene plasmid # 174999 ; http://n2t.net/addgene:174999 ; RRID:Addgene_174999)
