[The description below was written by a language model from this plasmid's Addgene catalogue record and pLannotate feature annotations shown in this document.]
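Description:
pMSR:MSMEG_1350:Dendra is an integrating mycobacterial expression plasmid of about 5.7 kb, built on the pMSR:Dendra backbone as part of a systematic resource of tagged Mycobacterium smegmatis genes. It is propagated in E. coli from a high-copy ColE1/pUC-type origin and selected with apramycin through the aac(3)IV acetyltransferase gene. It has no mycobacterial replication origin. Instead it carries the mycobacteriophage L5 integrase gene (annotated spanning the sequence origin) together with adjacent L5 sequence. The integrase catalyses site-specific recombination of the plasmid into the L5 attachment site of the mycobacterial chromosome, giving stable single-copy maintenance.

The payload is the M. smegmatis open reading frame MSMEG_1350, inserted by ligation-independent cloning. The automated annotation labels this ORF by its similarity to the M. tuberculosis SAM-dependent methyltransferase UmaA, which suggests a related lipid methyltransferase, though the record does not assign a function to MSMEG_1350. The ORF is fused at its C terminus through a Gly-Ala linker to Dendra2, a green-to-red photoconvertible fluorescent protein, followed by a single FLAG epitope. Expression in mycobacteria comes from the pmycTetO promoter. The two short hits annotated as "tight TRE promoter" fragments most likely reflect its tet operator sites rather than any mammalian promoter. These operators would allow tetracycline-regulated control where a Tet repressor is supplied. A T7 promoter just upstream of the ORF and a partial T7 terminator downstream of the tag also permit expression in E. coli strains that provide T7 RNA polymerase.

The stated purpose is a C-terminal fluorescent fusion. This suits imaging of the protein's subcellular localisation in live mycobacteria, with the FLAG tag available for immunodetection or pull-down.
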