Features (pLannotate 1.2.2; 14 found; start..end, strand, type, name):
    378..482     -  CDS            32 (fragment): VG32_BPML5 - Protein predicted: Swiss-Prot protein existence level 4. From Mycobacterium phage L5 (Mycobacteriophage L5).
    538..642     +  CDS            Y4104_STRCO (fragment): Protein inferred from homology: Swiss-Prot protein existence level 3. From Streptomyces coelicolor (strain ATCC BAA-471 / A3(2) / M145).
    700..719     +  promoter       tight TRE promoter (fragment): Tet-responsive promoter PTight, consisting of seven tet operator sequences followed by the minimal CMV promoter
    726..743     +  promoter       tight TRE promoter (fragment): Tet-responsive promoter PTight, consisting of seven tet operator sequences followed by the minimal CMV promoter
    757..775     +  promoter       T7 promoter: promoter for bacteriophage T7 RNA polymerase
    791..1648    +  CDS            umaA: UMAA_MYCTU - Experimental evidence at protein level: Swiss-Prot protein existence level 1. Methyltransferase that modifies short-chain fatty acids. In vitro, catalyzes the transfer of the methyl group from S-adenosyl-L- methionine (SAM) to the double bond of phospholipid-linked oleic acid to produce tuberculostearic acid (10-methylstearic-acid or TSA). From Mycobacterium tuberculosis (strain ATCC 25618 / H37Rv).
   1670..2356    +  CDS            Dendra2: Dendra2 is a photoconvertible green fluorescent protein published in 2006, derived from Dendronephthya sp.. It has high acid sensitivity.
   2396..2416    +  CDS            FLAG (fragment): FLAG® epitope tag, followed by an enterokinase cleavage site
   2425..2467    +  terminator     T7 terminator (fragment): transcription terminator for bacteriophage T7 RNA polymerase
   2673..3473    +  CDS            ApmR: aminoglycoside 3-N-acetyltransferase type IV ; aac(3)IV; confers resistance to apramycin (Paget and Davies, 1996)
   3540..3557    -  misc_feature   MCS (fragment): pBluescript multiple cloning site
   3598..4186    +  rep_origin     ori: high-copy-number ColE1/pMB1/pBR322/pUC origin of replication
   4354..4382    +  misc_feature   MCS (fragment): pUC18/19 multiple cloning site
   4942..316     +  CDS            33 (across the origin): VINT_BPML5 - Also known as int. Protein inferred from homology: Swiss-Prot protein existence level 3. Integrase is necessary for integration of the phage into the host genome by site-specific recombination. From Mycobacterium phage L5 (Mycobacteriophage L5).
>Addgene plasmid #174999 | pMSR:MSMEG_1350:Dendra | addgene full sequence | sequence record 345461 | Addgene NGS Result
CATGAAGGACCGTACGAAGATGAACAAGGGCCCCGAGGCATTCCTGGTGACCACGACGCAGGGCAACCGG
CTGTCGAAGTCCGCGTTCACCAAGTCGCTGAAGCGTGGCTACGCCAAGATCGGTCGGCCGGAACTCCGCA
TCCACGACCTCCGCGCTGTCGGCGCTACGTTCGCCGCTCAGGCAGGTGCGACGACCAAGGAGCTGATGGC
CCGTCTCGGTCACACGACTCCTAGGATGGCGATGAAGTACCAGATGGCGTCTGAGGCCCGCGACGAGGCT
ATCGCTGAGGCGATGTCCAAGCTGGCCAAGACCTCCTGAAACGCAAAAAGCCCCCCTCCCAAGGACACTG
AGTCCTAAAGAGGGGGGTTTCTTGTCAGTACGCGAAGAACCACGCCTGGCCGCGAGCGCCAGCACCGCCG
CTCTGTGCGGAGACCTGGGCACCAGCCCCGCCGCCGCCAGGAGCATTGCCGTTCCCGCCAGAAATCTAGA
CGGTGACCACAACGCGCCCGCTTTGATCGGGGACGTCGAAATATTGGATCGTCGGCACCGTCACGGCCGT
GGGAGGCGGCACGATCCGCGACGTGATGATCGGCCGCATCCCCACGGTGCTGCGCAGTGAGCTCTACGCC
ATCCCGGCGTTGATCTGTGCGTTCGCACGCACAGGCCCGGTGTGAGAAGGGTCTCTGACGAGCGGGAGAA
CTCCCTATCAGTGATAGAGTTTGTCCTCCCTATCAGTGATAGATAGGCTTAAGGAGTAATACGACTCACT
ATAGGGAGAAGGAGGCCATTATGTCTAAATTGACACCCAAATACGAAGAACTGCAGTCGATCTACGACAT
TTCGAACGAGTTTTACGAGCTGTTCCTGGGCCCCACCATGGGCTACACGTGCGGTTATTTCGAGCGCGAC
GACATGACGGGCGACGAGGCCCAGATCGCGAAGTTCGACCTCGCGCTCGGCAAGCTCGGCCTGGAACCCG
GCATGACACTGCTCGACATCGGTTGCGGCTGGGGCGCCTGCATGGCCCGCGCGGCCGAGAAGTACGACGT
CAACGTCATCGGCCTGACGCTCAGCGGTGAACAGCGTGAATACGCCATCGAAAAGCTGTCCAAGGTGCCC
ACCGACCGCAAGCTCGAGGTCCGCCTGCAGGGCTGGGAAGAGTTCGACGAGAAGGTCGACCGCATCGTGT
CGATCGGCGCCTTCGAGCACTTCGGATTCGAGCGCTATCCCGCGTTCTTCGACATGGCCTACAACGCGCT
GCCCGACGACGGCGTCATGCTGCTGCACAACATCACCGGGTTCGACCTGCGCGAAGGCCAGAAGCTCGGC
CTGCACATGACATTCGAGGACGCCCGGTTCGCGCGCTTCATCATGACCGAGATCTTCCCCGGCGGCCGTC
TGCCGTCAGTGGTCATGGAGCAGGAGAAGGCGATCGAGGCCGGCTTCAAGCTCACCCAGCTGCAGGAGAT
CGGCCCGCACTACGTCCGCACGCTCAAGATCTGGGCCGACGCGCTCGAGGCGAACAAGGACGAGGCCATC
GCGATCCAGGGCCAAGAGGTCTACGACCGCTACGACAAGTACCTCAACGGCTGCCAGAAGTACTTCGCCT
CGGGCCACATCAGCGTCCACCAGTTCACGCTGCAGAAGAAGCTTGGTGCGGCCGCGGGCAACACGCCTGG
CATCAATCTGATCAAGGAGGACATGCGTGTCAAGGTGCATATGGAGGGCAACGTGAACGGTCACGCCTTC
GTGATCGAGGGGGAGGGTAAGGGTAAGCCTTACGAAGGGACCCAGACCGCCAACCTCACCGTCAAGGAGG
GCGCCCCTCTCCCATTCTCGTACGATATCCTCACTACCGCGGTGCATTACGGGAACCGCGTGTTCACCAA
GTACCCCGAGGATATCCCTGACTACTTCAAGCAGAGCTTCCCGGAGGGATACTCCTGGGAGCGGACGATG
ACCTTCGAAGACAAGGGTATCTGTACGATCCGCAGCGACATCTCGCTGGAAGGGGACTGTTTCTTCCAGA
ACGTCCGTTTCAAGGGGACCAACTTTCCGCCGAACGGCCCGGTCATGCAGAAGAAGACCCTCAAGTGGGA
GCCGAGCACGGAGAAGCTGCACGTTCGGGACGGCCTCCTGGTCGGCAACATCAACATGGCGCTGCTGCTG
GAAGGCGGCGGCCACTACCTATGCGACTTCAAGACCACGTACAAAGCGAAGAAGGTCGTCCAGCTGCCCG
ACGCGCACTTCGTGGACCACCGCATCGAAATCCTGGGGAACGATTCGGACTACAACAAGGTCAAGTTGTA
CGAGCACGCTGTGGCACGCTATAGCCCGCTCCCGTCGCAGGTCTGGTTCGAAGGCGGCGGCGGGGAGAAC
CTGTATTTCCAGGACTACAAGGACGACGACGACAAGTGATTTAAATAACCCCTTGGGGCCTCTAAACGGG
TCTTGAGGGGTTTTTTGTTAACTAGCGTACGATCGAATTCCTGCAGCTCACGGTAACTGATGCCGTATTT
GCAGTACCAGCGTACGGCCCACAGAATGATGTCACGCTGAAAATGCCGGCCTTTGAATGGGTTCATGTGC
AGCTCCATCAGCAAAAGGGGATGATAAGTTTATCACCACCGACTATTTGCAACAGTGCCGTTGATCGTGC
TATGATCGACTGATGTCATCAGCGGTGGAGTGCAATGTCGTGCAATACGAATGGCGAAAAGCCGAGCTCA
TCGGTCAGCTTCTCAACCTTGGGGTTACCCCCGGCGGTGTGCTGCTGGTCCACAGCTCCTTCCGTAGCGT
CCGGCCCCTCGAAGATGGGCCACTTGGACTGATCGAGGCCCTGCGTGCTACGCTGGGTCCGGGAGGGACG
CTCGTCATGCCCTCGTGGTCAGGTCTGGACGACGAGCCGTTCGATCCTGCCACGTCGCCCGTTACACCGG
ACCTTGGAGTTGTCTCTGACACATTCTGGCGCCTGCCAAATGTAAAGCGCAGCGCCCATCCATTTGCCTT
TGCGGCAGCGGGGCCACAGGCAGAGCAGATCATCTCTGATCCATTGCCCCTGCCACCTTACTCGCCTGCA
AGCCCGGTCGCCCGTGTCCATGAACTCGATGGGCAGGTACTTCTCCTCGGCGTGGGACACGATGCCAACA
CGACGCTGCATCTTGCCGAGTTGATGGCAAAGGTTCCCTATGGGGTGCCGAGACACTGCACCATTCTTCA
GGATGGCAAGTTGGTACGCGTCGATTATCTCGAGAATGACCACTGCTGTGAGCGCTTTGCCTTGGCGGAC
AGGTGGCTCAAGGAGAAGAGCCTTCAGAAGGAAGGTCCAGTCGGTCATGCCTTTGCTCGGTTGATCCGCT
CCCGCGACATTGTGGCGACAGCCCTGGGTCAACTGGGCCGAGATCCGTTGATCTTCCTGCATCCGCCAGA
GGCGGGATGCGAAGAATGCGATGCCGCTCGCCAGTCGATTGGCTGAGCTCATGAGCGGAGAACGAGATGA
CGTTGGAGGGGCAAGGTCGCGCTGATTGCTGGGGCAACACGGGGGATCCACTAGTTCCATGAGCGTCAGA
CCCCGTAGAAAAGATCAAAGGATCTTCTTGAGATCCTTTTTTTCTGCGCGTAATCTGCTGCTTGCAAACA
AAAAAACCACCGCTACCAGCGGTGGTTTGTTTGCCGGATCAAGAGCTACCAACTCTTTTTCCGAAGGTAA
CTGGCTTCAGCAGAGCGCAGATACCAAATACTGTCCTTCTAGTGTAGCCGTAGTTAGGCCACCACTTCAA
GAACTCTGTAGCACCGCCTACATACCTCGCTCTGCTAATCCTGTTACCAGTGGCTGCTGCCAGTGGCGAT
AAGTCGTGTCTTACCGGGTTGGACTCAAGACGATAGTTACCGGATAAGGCGCAGCGGTCGGGCTGAACGG
GGGGTTCGTGCACACAGCCCAGCTTGGAGCGAACGACCTACACCGAACTGAGATACCTACAGCGTGAGCT
ATGAGAAAGCGCCACGCTTCCCGAGGGGAGAAAGGCGGACAGGTATCCGGTAAGCGGCAGGGTCGGAACA
GGAGAGCGCACGAGGGAGCTTCCAGGGGGAAACGCCTGGTATCTTTATAGTCCTGTCGGGTTTCGCCACC
TCTGACTTGAGCGTCGATTTTTGTGATGCTCGTCAGGGGGGCGGAGCCTATGGAAAAACGCCAGCAACGC
GGCCTTTTTACGGTTCCTGGCCTTTTGCTGGCCTTTTGCTCACATGTTCTTTCCTGCGTTATCCCCTGAT
TCTGTGGATAACCGTATTACCGCCTTTGAGTGAGCTGATACCGCTCGCCGCAGCCGAACGACCGAGCGCA
ACGCGTGCGGCCGCGGTACCCGGGGATCCTCTAGAGTCGACCACCAAGGGCACCATCTCTGCTTGGGCCA
CCCCGTTGGCCGCAGCCAGCTCGCTGAGAGCCGTGAACGACAGGGCGAACGCCAGCCCGCCGACGGCGAG
GGTTCCGACCGCTGCAACTCCCGGTGCAACCTTGTCCCGGTCTATTCTCTTCACTGCACCAGCTCCAATC
TGGTGTGAATGCCCCTCGTCTGTTCGCGCAGGCGGGGGGCTCTATTCGTTTGTCAGCATCGAAAGTAGCC
AGATCAGGGATGCGTTGCAACCGCGTATGCCCAGGTCAGAAGAGTCGCACAAGAGTTGCAGACCCCTGGA
AAGAAAAATGGCCAGAGGGCGAAAACACCCTCTGACCAGCGGAGCGGGCGACGGGAATCGAACCCGCGTA
GCTAGTTTGGAAGAATGGGTGTCTGCCGACCACATATGGGCCGGTCAAGATAGGTTTTTACCCCCTCTCG
GCTGCATCCTCTAAGTGGAAAGAAATTGCAGGTCGTAGAAGCGCGTTGAAGCCTGAGAGTTGCACAGGAG
TTGCAACCCGGTAGCCTTGTTCACGACGAGAGGAGACCTAGTTGGCACGTCGCGGATGGGGATCGCTGAA
GACTCAGCGCAGCGGGAGGATCCAAGCCTCATACGTCAACCCGCAGGACGGTGTGAGGTACTACGCGCTG
CAGACCTACGACAACAAGATGGACGCCGAAGCCTGGCTCGCGGGCGAGAAGCGGCTCATCGAGATGGAGA
CCTGGACCCCTCCACAGGACCGGGCGAAGAAGGCAGCCGCCAGCGCCATCACGCTGGAGGAGTACACCCG
GAAGTGGCTCGTGGAGCGCGACCTCGCAGACGGCACCAGGGATCTGTACAGCGGGCACGCGGAGCGCCGC
ATCTACCCGGTGCTAGGTGAAGTGGCGGTCACAGAGATGACGCCAGCTCTGGTGCGTGCGTGGTGGGCCG
GGATGGGTAGGAAGCACCCGACTGCCCGCCGGCATGCCTACAACGTCCTCCGGGCGGTGATGAACACAGC
GGTCGAGGACAAGCTGATCGCAGAGAACCCGTGCCGGATCGAGCAGAAGGCAGCCGATGAGCGCGACGTA
GAGGCGCTGACGCCTGAGGAGCTGGACATCGTCGCCGCTGAGATCTTCGAGCACTACCGGATCGCGGCAT
ACATCCTGGCGTGGACGAGCCTCCGGTTCGGAGAGCTGATCGAGCTTCGCCGCAAGGACATCGTGGACGA
CGGCATGACGATGAAGCTCCGGGTGCGCCGTGGCGCTTCCCGCGTGGGGAACAAGATCGTCGTTGGCAAC
GCCAAGACCGTCCGGTCGAAGCGTCCTGTGACGGTTCCGCCTCACGTCGCGGAGATGATCCGAGCGCA
