>Addgene plasmid #174999 | pMSR:MSMEG_1350:Dendra | depositor partial sequence | sequence record 339393 | partial
ATGTCTAAATTGACACCCAAATACGAAGAACTGCAGTCGATCTACGACATTTCGAACGAGTTTTACGAGC
TGTTCCTGGGCCCCACCATGGGCTACACGTGCGGTTATTTCGAGCGCGACGACATGACGGGCGACGAGGC
CCAGATCGCGAAGTTCGACCTCGCGCTCGGCAAGCTCGGCCTGGAACCCGGCATGACACTGCTCGACATC
GGTTGCGGCTGGGGCGCCTGCATGGCCCGCGCGGCCGAGAAGTACGACGTCAACGTCATCGGCCTGACGC
TCAGCGGTGAACAGCGTGAATACGCCATCGAAAAGCTGTCCAAGGTGCCCACCGACCGCAAGCTCGAGGT
CCGCCTGCAGGGCTGGGAAGAGTTCGACGAGAAGGTCGACCGCATCGTGTCGATCGGCGCCTTCGAGCAC
TTCGGATTCGAGCGCTATCCCGCGTTCTTCGACATGGCCTACAACGCGCTGCCCGACGACGGCGTCATGC
TGCTGCACAACATCACCGGGTTCGACCTGCGCGAAGGCCAGAAGCTCGGCCTGCACATGACATTCGAGGA
CGCCCGGTTCGCGCGCTTCATCATGACCGAGATCTTCCCCGGCGGCCGTCTGCCGTCAGTGGTCATGGAG
CAGGAGAAGGCGATCGAGGCCGGCTTCAAGCTCACCCAGCTGCAGGAGATCGGCCCGCACTACGTCCGCA
CGCTCAAGATCTGGGCCGACGCGCTCGAGGCGAACAAGGACGAGGCCATCGCGATCCAGGGCCAAGAGGT
CTACGACCGCTACGACAAGTACCTCAACGGCTGCCAGAAGTACTTCGCCTCGGGCCACATCAGCGTCCAC
CAGTTCACGCTGCAGAAG
